>Addgene plasmid #213165 | SAM-DNMT3A+sgGFP | addgene full sequence | sequence record 425218 | Addgene NGS Result
TTAATGTAGTCTTATGCAATACTCTTGTAGTCTTGCAACATGGTAACGATGAGTTAGCAACATGCCTTAC
AAGGAGAGAAAAAGCACCGTGCATGCCGATTGGTGGAAGTAAGGTGGTACGATCGTGCCTTATTAGGAAG
GCAACAGACGGGTCTGACATGGATTGGACGAACCACTGAATTGCCGCATTGCAGAGATATTGTATTTAAG
TGCCTAGCTCGATACATAAACGGGTCTCTCTGGTTAGACCAGATCTGAGCCTGGGAGCTCTCTGGCTAAC
TAGGGAACCCACTGCTTAAGCCTCAATAAAGCTTGCCTTGAGTGCTTCAAGTAGTGTGTGCCCGTCTGTT
GTGTGACTCTGGTAACTAGAGATCCCTCAGACCCTTTTAGTCAGTGTGGAAAATCTCTAGCAGTGGCGCC
CGAACAGGGACTTGAAAGCGAAAGGGAAACCAGAGGAGCTCTCTCGACGCAGGACTCGGCTTGCTGAAGC
GCGCACGGCAAGAGGCGAGGGGCGGCGACTGGTGAGTACGCCAAAAATTTTGACTAGCGGAGGCTAGAAG
GAGAGAGATGGGTGCGAGAGCGTCAGTATTAAGCGGGGGAGAATTAGATCGCGATGGGAAAAAATTCGGT
TAAGGCCAGGGGGAAAGAAAAAATATAAATTAAAACATATAGTATGGGCAAGCAGGGAGCTAGAACGATT
CGCAGTTAATCCTGGCCTGTTAGAAACATCAGAAGGCTGTAGACAAATACTGGGACAGCTACAACCATCC
CTTCAGACAGGATCAGAAGAACTTAGATCATTATATAATACAGTAGCAACCCTCTATTGTGTGCATCAAA
GGATAGAGATAAAAGACACCAAGGAAGCTTTAGACAAGATAGAGGAAGAGCAAAACAAAAGTAAGACCAC
CGCACAGCAAGCGGCCGCTGATCTTCAGACCTGGAGGAGGAGATATGAGGGACAATTGGAGAAGTGAATT
ATATAAATATAAAGTAGTAAAAATTGAACCATTAGGAGTAGCACCCACCAAGGCAAAGAGAAGAGTGGTG
CAGAGAGAAAAAAGAGCAGTGGGAATAGGAGCTTTGTTCCTTGGGTTCTTGGGAGCAGCAGGAAGCACTA
TGGGCGCAGCGTCAATGACGCTGACGGTACAGGCCAGACAATTATTGTCTGGTATAGTGCAGCAGCAGAA
CAATTTGCTGAGGGCTATTGAGGCGCAACAGCATCTGTTGCAACTCACAGTCTGGGGCATCAAGCAGCTC
CAGGCAAGAATCCTGGCTGTGGAAAGATACCTAAAGGATCAACAGCTCCTGGGGATTTGGGGTTGCTCTG
GAAAACTCATTTGCACCACTGCTGTGCCTTGGAATGCTAGTTGGAGTAATAAATCTCTGGAACAGATTTG
GAATCACACGACCTGGATGGAGTGGGACAGAGAAATTAACAATTACACAAGCTTAATACACTCCTTAATT
GAAGAATCGCAAAACCAGCAAGAAAAGAATGAACAAGAATTATTGGAATTAGATAAATGGGCAAGTTTGT
GGAATTGGTTTAACATAACAAATTGGCTGTGGTATATAAAATTATTCATAATGATAGTAGGAGGCTTGGT
AGGTTTAAGAATAGTTTTTGCTGTACTTTCTATAGTGAATAGAGTTAGGCAGGGATATTCACCATTATCG
TTTCAGACCCACCTCCCAACCCCGAGGGGACCCAGAGAGGGCCTATTTCCCATGATTCCTTCATATTTGC
ATATACGATACAAGGCTGTTAGAGAGATAATTAGAATTAATTTGACTGTAAACACAAAGATATTAGTACA
AAATACGTGACGTAGAAAGTAATAATTTCTTGGGTAGTTTGCAGTTTTAAAATTATGTTTTAAAATGGAC
TATCATATGCTTACCGTAACTTGAAAGTATTTCGATTTCTTGGCTTTATATATCTTGTGGAAAGGACGAA
ACACCGCAACGAGAAGCGCGATCACAGTTTAAGAGCTATGCTGCGAATACGAGGGAGCAGACGATATGGC
GTCGCTCCTCTCCACGAGAGCATATGGGCTCCGTGGTCTCGTACACCATCAGGGTACGTATCAGACACCA
TCAGGGTCTGCTCGTATTCGCAGCATAGCAAGTTTAAATAAGGCTAGTCCGTTATCAACTTGAAAAAGTG
GCACCGAGTCGGTGCTTTTTTTGAATTCTAGATCTTGAGACAAATGGCAGTATTCATCCACAATTTTAAA
AGAAAAGGGGGGATTGGGGGGTACAGTGCAGGGGAAAGAATAGTAGACATAATAGCAACAGACATACAAA
CTAAAGAATTACAAAAACAAATTACAAAAATTCAAAATTTTCGGGTTTATTACAGGGACAGCAGAGATCC
ACTTTGGCGCCGGCTCGAGGGGGCCCGGGTTGCGCCTTTTCCAAGGCAGCCCTGGGTTTGCGCAGGGACG
CGGCTGCTCTGGGCGTGGTTCCGGGAAACGCAGCGGCGCCGACCCTGGGTCTCGCACATTCTTCACGTCC
GTTCGCAGCGTCACCCGGATCTTCGCCGCTACCCTTGTGGGCCCCCCGGCGACGCTTCCTGCTCCGCCCC
TAAGTCGGGAAGGTTCCTTGCGGTTCGCGGCGTGCCGGACGTGACAAACGGAAGCCGCACGTCTTACTAG
TACCCTCGCAGACGGACAGCGCCAGGGAGCAATGGCAGCGCGCCGACCGCGATGGGCTGTGGCCAATAGC
GGCTGCTCAGCAGGGCGCGCCGAGAGCAGCGGCCGGGAAGGGGCGGTGCGGGAGGCGGGGTGTGGGGCGG
TAGTGTGGGCCCTGTTCCTGCCCGCGCGGTGTTCCGCATTCTGCAAGCCTCCGGAGCGCACGTCGGCAGT
CGGCTCCCTCGTTGACCGAATCACCGACCTCTCTCCCCAGGGGGATCCAACTTAAGCTTGCCACCATGTC
GCGGAGGCGGCACAGCTACGAGAACGATGGTGGACAACCTCACAAAAGGAGGAAGACGTCTATGCTAGCC
TCCAAAACCATCGTTCTTTCGGTCGGCGAGGCTACTCGCACTCTGACTGAGATCCAGTCCACCGCAGACC
GTCAGATCTTCGAAGAGAAGGTCGGGCCTCTGGTGGGTCGGCTGCGCCTCACGGCTTCGCTCCGTCAAAA
CGGAGCCAAGACCGCGTATCGAGTCAACCTAAAACTGGATCAGGCGGACGTCGTTGATTCCGGACTTCCG
AAAGTGCGCTACACTCAGGTATGGTCGCACGACGTGACAATCGTTGCGAATAGCACCGAGGCCTCGCGCA
AATCGTTGTACGATTTGACCAAGTCCCTCGTCGCGACCTCGCAGGTCGAAGATCTTGTCGTCAACCTTGT
GCCGCTGGGCCGTTCTTCAACTTTCTTGTACAAAGTGGGCGGAGGAGGTGGAAGCGGAGGAGGAGGAAGC
GGAGGAGGAGGTAGCGGACCTAAGAAAAAGAGGAAGGTGGCGGCCGCTAACCACGACCAGGAATTTGACC
CTCCAAAGGTTTACCCACCTGTCCCAGCTGAGAAGAGGAAGCCCATCCGGGTGCTGTCTCTCTTTGATGG
AATCGCTACAGGGCTCCTGGTGCTGAAGGACTTGGGCATTCAGGTGGACCGCTACATTGCCTCGGAGGTG
TGTGAGGACTCCATCACGGTGGGCATGGTGCGGCACCAGGGGAAGATCATGTACGTCGGGGACGTCCGCA
GCGTCACACAGAAGCATATCCAGGAGTGGGGCCCATTCGATCTGGTGATTGGGGGCAGTCCCTGCAATGA
CCTCTCCATCGTCAACCCTGCTCGCAAGGGCCTCTACGAGGGCACTGGCCGGCTCTTCTTTGAGTTCTAC
CGCCTCCTGCATGATGCGCGGCCCAAGGAGGGAGATGATCGCCCCTTCTTCTGGCTCTTTGAGAATGTGG
TGGCCATGGGCGTTAGTGACAAGAGGGACATCTCGCGATTTCTCGAGTCCAACCCTGTGATGATTGATGC
CAAAGAAGTGTCAGCTGCACACAGGGCCCGCTACTTCTGGGGTAACCTTCCCGGTATGAACAGGCCGTTG
GCATCCACTGTGAATGATAAGCTGGAGCTGCAGGAGTGTCTGGAGCATGGCAGGATAGCCAAGTTCAGCA
AAGTGAGGACCATTACTACGAGGTCAAACTCCATAAAGCAGGGCAAAGACCAGCATTTTCCTGTCTTCAT
GAATGAGAAAGAGGACATCTTATGGTGCACTGAAATGGAAAGGGTATTTGGTTTCCCAGTCCACTATACT
GACGTGTCCAACATGAGCCGCTTGGCGAGGCAGAGACTGCTGGGCCGGTCATGGAGCGTGCCAGTCATCC
GCCACCTCTTCGCTCCGCTGAAGGAGTATTTTGCGTGTGTGTGTACAGGCAGTGGAGAGGGCAGAGGAAG
TCTGCTAACATGCGGTGACGTCGAGGAGAATCCTGGCCCAGGTACCACAGATCCACCGGAGCTTACCATG
ACCGAGTACAAGCCCACGGTGCGCCTCGCCACCCGCGACGACGTCCCCAGGGCCGTACGCACCCTCGCCG
CCGCGTTCGCCGACTACCCCGCCACGCGCCACACCGTCGATCCGGACCGCCACATCGAGCGGGTCACCGA
GCTGCAAGAACTCTTCCTCACGCGCGTCGGGCTCGACATCGGCAAGGTGTGGGTCGCGGACGACGGCGCC
GCCGTGGCGGTCTGGACCACGCCGGAGAGCGTCGAAGCGGGGGCGGTGTTCGCCGAGATCGGCCCGCGCA
TGGCCGAGTTGAGCGGTTCCCGGCTGGCCGCGCAGCAACAGATGGAAGGCCTCCTGGCGCCGCACCGGCC
CAAGGAGCCCGCGTGGTTCCTGGCCACCGTCGGCGTTTCGCCCGACCACCAGGGCAAGGGTCTGGGCAGC
GCCGTCGTGCTCCCCGGAGTGGAGGCGGCCGAGCGCGCCGGGGTGCCCGCCTTCCTGGAGACCTCCGCGC
CCCGCAACCTCCCCTTCTACGAGCGGCTCGGCTTCACCGTCACCGCCGACGTCGAGGTGCCCGAAGGACC
GCGCACCTGGTGCATGACCCGCAAGCCCGGTGCCGCTAGCTGAACGCGTTAAGTCGACTTTAAGACCAAT
GACTTACAAGGCAGCTGTAGATCTTAGCCACTTTTTAAAAGAAAAGGGGGGACTGGAAGGGCTAATTCAC
TCCCAACGAAGACAAGATCTGCTTTTTGCTTGTACTGGGTCTCTCTGGTTAGACCAGATCTGAGCCTGGG
AGCTCTCTGGCTAACTAGGGAACCCACTGCTTAAGCCTCAATAAAGCTTGCCTTGAGTGCTTCAAGTAGT
GTGTGCCCGTCTGTTGTGTGACTCTGGTAACTAGAGATCCCTCAGACCCTTTTAGTCAGTGTGGAAAATC
TCTAGCAGTACGTATAGTAGTTCATGTCATCTTATTATTCAGTATTTATAACTTGCAAAGAAATGAATAT
CAGAGAGTGAGAGGAACTTGTTTATTGCAGCTTATAATGGTTACAAATAAAGCAATAGCATCACAAATTT
CACAAATAAAGCATTTTTTTCACTGCATTCTAGTTGTGGTTTGTCCAAACTCATCAATGTATCTTATCAT
GTCTGGCTCTAGCTATCCCGCCCCTAACTCCGCCCATCCCGCCCCTAACTCCGCCCAGTTCCGCCCATTC
TCCGCCCCATGGCTGACTAATTTTTTTTATTTATGCAGAGGCCGAGGCCGCCTCGGCCTCTGAGCTATTC
CAGAAGTAGTGAGGAGGCTTTTTTGGAGGCCTAGGGACGTACCCAATTCGCCCTATAGTGAGTCGTATTA
CGCGCGCTCACTGGCCGTCGTTTTACAACGTCGTGACTGGGAAAACCCTGGCGTTACCCAACTTAATCGC
CTTGCAGCACATCCCCCTTTCGCCAGCTGGCGTAATAGCGAAGAGGCCCGCACCGATCGCCCTTCCCAAC
AGTTGCGCAGCCTGAATGGCGAATGGG
[124 nt withheld, positions 5978-6101]
C
[91 nt withheld, positions 6103-6193]
A
[49 nt withheld, positions 6195-6243]
CCTTTGACGTTGGAGTCCACGTTCTTT
[37 nt withheld, positions 6271-6307]
ACCCTATCTCGGTCTATTCTTTTGATTTATAAGGGATTTTGCCGATTTCGGCCTATTGGTTAAAAAATGA
GCTGATTTAACAAAAATTTAACGCGAATTTTAACAAAATATTAACGCTTACAATTTAGGTGGCACTTTTC
GGGGAAATGTGCGCGGAACCCCTATTTGTTTATTTTTCTAAATACATTCAAATATGTATCCGCTCATGAG
ACAATAACCCTGATAAATGCTTCAATAATATTGAAAAAGGAAGAGTATGAGTATTCAACATTTCCGTGTC
GCCCTTATTCCCTTTTTTGCGGCATTTTGCCTTCCTGTTTTTGCTCACCCAGAAACGCTGGTGAAAGTAA
AAGATGCTGAAGATCAGTTGGGTGCACGAGTGGGTTACATCGAACTGGATCTCAACAGCGGTAAGATCCT
TGAGAGTTTTCGCCCCGAAGAACGTTTTCCAATGATGAGCACTTTTAAAGTTCTGCTATGTGGCGCGGTA
TTATCCCGTATTGACGCCGGGCAAGAGCAACTCGGTCGCCGCATACACTATTCTCAGAATGACTTGGTTG
AGTACTCACCAGTCACAGAAAAGCATCTTACGGATGGCATGACAGTAAGAGAATTATGCAGTGCTGCCAT
AACCATGAGTGATAACACTGCGGCCAACTTACTTCTGACAACGATCGGAGGACCGAAGGAGCTAACCGCT
TTTTTGCACAACATGGGGGATCATGTAACTCGCCTTGATCGTTGGGAACCGGAGCTGAATGAAGCCATAC
CAAACGACGAGCGTGACACCACGATGCCTGTAGCAATGGCAACAACGTTGCGCAAACTATTAACTGGCGA
ACTACTTACTCTAGCTTCCCGGCAACAATTAATAGACTGGATGGAGGCGGATAAAGTTGCAGGACCACTT
CTGCGCTCGGCCCTTCCGGCTGGCTGGTTTATTGCTGATAAATCTGGAGCCGGTGAGCGTGGGTCTCGCG
GTATCATTGCAGCACTGGGGCCAGATGGTAAGCCCTCCCGTATCGTAGTTATCTACACGACGGGGAGTCA
GGCAACTATGGATGAACGAAATAGACAGATCGCTGAGATAGGTGCCTCACTGATTAAGCATTGGTAACTG
TCAGACCAAGTTTACTCATATATACTTTAGATTGATTTAAAACTTCATTTTTAATTTAAAAGGATCTAGG
TGAAGATCCTTTTTGATAATCTCATGACCAAAATCCCTTAACGTGAGTTTTCGTTCCACTGAGCGTCAGA
CCCCGTAGAAAAGATCAAAGGATCTTCTTGAGATCCTTTTTTTCTGCGCGTAATCTGCTGCTTGCAAACA
AAAAAACCACCGCTACCAGCGGTGGTTTGTTTGCCGGATCAAGAGCTACCAACTCTTTTTCCGAAGGTAA
CTGGCTTCAGCAGAGCGCAGATACCAAATACTGTTCTTCTAGTGTAGCCGTAGTTAGGCCACCACTTCAA
GAACTCTGTAGCACCGCCTACATACCTCGCTCTGCTAATCCTGTTACCAGTGGCTGCTGCCAGTGGCGAT
AAGTCGTGTCTTACCGGGTTGGACTCAAGACGATAGTTACCGGATAAGGCGCAGCGGTCGGGCTGAACGG
GGGGTTCGTGCACACAGCCCAGCTTGGAGCGAACGACCTACACCGAACTGAGATACCTACAGCGTGAGCT
ATGAGAAAGCGCCACGCTTCCCGAAGGGAGAAAGGCGGACAGGTATCCGGTAAGCGGCAGGGTCGGAACA
GGAGAGCGCACGAGGGAGCTTCCAGGGGGAAACGCCTGGTATCTTTATAGTCCTGTCGGGTTTCGCCACC
TCTGACTTGAGCGTCGATTTTTGTGATGCTCGTCAGGGGGGCGGAGCCTATGGAAAAACGCCAGCAACGC
GGCCTTTTTACGGTTCCTGGCCTTTTGCTGGCCTTTTGCTCACATGTTCTTTCCTGCGTTATCCCCTGAT
TCTGTGGATAACCGTATTACCGCCTTTGAGTGAGCTGATACCGCTCGCCGCAGCCGAACGACCGAGCGCA
GCGAGTCAGTGAGCGAGGAAGCGGAAGAGCGCCCAATACGCAAACCGCCTCTCCCCGCGCGTTGGCCGAT
TCATTAATGCAGCTGGCACGACAGGTTTCCCGACTGGAAAGCGGGCAGTGAGCGCAACGCAATTAATGTG
AGTTAGCTCACTCATTAGGCACCCCAGGCTTTACACTTTATGCTTCCGGCTCGTATGTTGTGTGGAATTG
TGAGCGGATAACAATTTCACACAGGAAACAGCTATGACCATGATTACGCCAAGCGCGCAATTAACCCTCA
CTAAAGGGAACAAAAGCTGGAGCTGCAAGC
Features (pLannotate 1.2.2; 30 found; start..end, strand, type, name):
      5..231     +  promoter       RSV promoter: Rous sarcoma virus enhancer/promoter
    232..412     +  LTR            5' LTR (truncated): truncated 5' long terminal repeat (LTR) from HIV-1
    459..584     +  misc_feature   HIV-1 Ψ: packaging signal of human immunodeficiency virus type 1
    568..931     +  CDS            HIV-1 gag (fragment): gag protein from human immunodeficiency virus 1; gag
   1077..1310    +  misc_feature   RRE: The Rev response element (RRE) of HIV-1 allows for Rev-dependent mRNA export from the nucleus to the cytoplasm.
   1687..1713    +  CDS            Rev (fragment): human immunodeficiency virus 1 (HIV-1) Rev protein; rev; enhances nuclear export of unspliced and incompletely spliced viral mRNAs
   1717..1957    +  promoter       U6 promoter: RNA polymerase III promoter for human U6 snRNA
   1967..1986    +  CDS            VC155 (fragment): C-terminal fragment of mVenus for use in bimolecular fluorescence complementation (BiFC) (Kodama and Hu, 2010)
   2121..2185    +  misc_RNA       tracrRNA (fragment): trans-activating CRISPR RNA for the Streptococcus pyogenes CRISPR/Cas9 system
   2234..2351    +  misc_feature   cPPT/CTS: central polypurine tract and central termination sequence of HIV-1
   2410..2910    +  promoter       hPGK promoter: human phosphoglycerate kinase 1 promoter
   3011..3373    +  CDS            COAT_BPPP7: Experimental evidence at protein level: Swiss-Prot protein existence level 1. Forms the phage shell; binds to the phage RNA. From Pseudomonas phage PP7 (Bacteriophage PP7).
   3381..3398    -  protein_bind   attB2 (fragment): mutant version of attB; core recombination site for the Gateway® BP reaction BP Clonase™
   3478..4381    +  CDS            DNMT3A catalytic domain (fragment): catalytic domain of DNA methyltransferase 3A
   4478..5074    +  CDS            PuroR (fragment): puromycin N-acetyltransferase; pac from Streptomyces; confers resistance to puromycin
   5100..5162    +  CDS            nef (fragment): NEF_HV1Z2 - Experimental evidence at protein level: Swiss-Prot protein existence level 1. Extracellular Nef protein targets CD4(+) T-lymphocytes for apoptosis by interacting with CXCR4 surface receptors. From Human immunodeficiency virus type 1 group M subtype D (isolate Z2/CDC-Z34) (HIV-1).
   5164..5397    +  LTR            3' LTR (ΔU3): self-inactivating 3' long terminal repeat (LTR) from HIV-1
   5475..5596    +  polyA_signal   SV40 poly(A) signal: SV40 polyadenylation signal
   5636..5771    +  rep_origin     SV40 ori: SV40 origin of replication
   5792..5810    -  promoter       T7 promoter: promoter for bacteriophage T7 RNA polymerase
   5818..5973    +  CDS            lacZα (fragment): LacZα fragment of β-galactosidase; lacZ fragment
   5978..6406    +  rep_origin     f1 ori (sequence partly withheld): f1 bacteriophage origin of replication; arrow indicates direction of (+) strand synthesis
   6459..6563    +  promoter       AmpR promoter: bla
   6564..7424    +  CDS            AmpR: β-lactamase; bla; confers resistance to ampicillin, carbenicillin, and related antibiotics
   7595..8183    +  rep_origin     ori: high-copy-number ColE1/pMB1/pBR322/pUC origin of replication
   8366..8458    +  CDS            lacI (fragment): lac repressor; lacI; The lac repressor binds to the lac operator to inhibit transcription in E. coli. This inhibition can be relieved by adding lactose or isopropyl-β-D-thiogalactopyranoside (IPTG).
   8471..8492    +  protein_bind   CAP binding site: CAP binding activates transcription in the presence of cAMP. E. coli catabolite activator protein
   8507..8537    +  promoter       lac promoter: promoter for the E. coli lac operon
   8545..8561    +  protein_bind   lac operator: The lac repressor binds to the lac operator to inhibit transcription in E. coli. This inhibition can be relieved by adding lactose or isopropyl-β-D-thiogalactopyranoside (IPTG). lac repressor encoded by lacI
   8606..8624    +  promoter       T3 promoter: promoter for bacteriophage T3 RNA polymerase
