[The description below was written by a language model from this plasmid's Addgene catalogue record and pLannotate feature annotations shown in this document.]
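Description:
SAM-DNMT3A+sgGFP is a third-generation, self-inactivating HIV-1 lentiviral CRISPR vector built on the pXRP_502 backbone, from which a BsmBI site was removed and into which DNMT3A was inserted. In bacteria it is maintained through a high-copy ColE1/pUC-type origin with ampicillin selection. An f1 origin, an SV40 origin and leftover lac and T7/T3 cloning elements are also annotated in the backbone. The viral portion has the usual transfer-vector layout: an RSV promoter driving a truncated 5' LTR, the Ψ packaging signal with a gag fragment, the RRE for Rev-dependent export of the genomic RNA, a cPPT/CTS, and a ΔU3 3' LTR followed by an SV40 polyadenylation signal.

Two expression units sit between the LTRs. A human U6 promoter transcribes a Streptococcus pyogenes-type guide RNA. Its 20-nt spacer is the GFP-targeting guide named in the record, which the annotation software picks up as a short match to an mVenus fragment, and a partial tracrRNA scaffold match follows it. Downstream, the human PGK promoter drives a reading frame that begins with the bacteriophage PP7 coat protein, an RNA-hairpin-binding protein, followed by the DNMT3A catalytic domain and then puromycin N-acetyltransferase for selecting transduced mammalian cells. The element linking the puromycin marker to the upstream coding sequence is not annotated. This arrangement suggests the SAM-style logic of recruiting an effector to the guide scaffold through a coat-protein–aptamer interaction, although no aptamers are annotated and no Cas9 or dCas9 is encoded here, so that would have to be supplied separately. The stated purpose is induction of global DNA methylation. The GFP guide has no endogenous target in cells lacking GFP, but the record does not state what role it plays.
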