Addgene plasmid #213165: SAM-DNMT3A+sgGFP
Purpose: Vector with sgGFP for induction of global DNA methylation.
Depositing lab: Sefi Rosenbluh. Depositing organization: Monash University. Publication: SAM-DNMT3A, a strategy for induction of genome-wide DNA methylation, identifies DNA methylation as a vulnerability in ER-positive breast cancers. Hosseinpour M, Xi X, Liu L, Malaver-Ortega L, Perlaza-Jimenez L, Joo JE, York HM, Beesley J, Caldon CE, Dugue PA, Dowty JG, Arumugam S, Southey MC, Rosenbluh J. Nat Commun. 2024 Dec 1;15(1):10449. doi: 10.1038/s41467-024-54824-8. PubMed 39617792.
Backbone
  Vector backbone: pXRP_502
  Modifications to backbone: Removal of BsmBI site and insertion of DNMT3A
  Vector type: Mammalian Expression, Lentiviral, CRISPR, Synthetic Biology
  Selectable markers: Puromycin
Growth in bacteria
  Bacterial resistance: Ampicillin, 100 μg/mL
  Growth temperature: 37°C
  Growth strain: NEB Stable
  Copy number: High Copy
Gene/Insert
  Gene/Insert name: sgGFP
  gRNA/shRNA sequence: CAACGAGAAGCGCGATCACA
  Promoter: PGK
  Cloning method: Gibson Cloning
  Sequencing primers: 5′ ACCGACCTCTCTCCCCAGGG; 3′ GGCAGTGGAGAGGGCAGAGG
Terms and licenses: Academic/Nonprofit Terms; Industry Terms: Not Available to Industry
How to cite: SAM-DNMT3A+sgGFP was a gift from Sefi Rosenbluh (Addgene plasmid # 213165 ; http://n2t.net/addgene:213165 ; RRID:Addgene_213165)
